Addgene plasmid #174821: pCMV-PEmax-P2A-BSD
Purpose: Mammalian expression of SpCas9 PEmax prime editor with P2A-BSD marker
Depositing lab: David Liu. Depositing organization: Broad Institute. Publication: Enhanced prime editing systems by manipulating cellular determinants of editing outcomes. Chen PJ, Hussmann JA, Yan J, Knipping F, Ravisankar P, Chen PF, Chen C, Nelson JW, Newby GA, Sahin M, Osborn MJ, Weissman JS, Adamson B, Liu DR. Cell. 2021 Oct 28;184(22):5635-5652.e29. doi: 10.1016/j.cell.2021.09.018. PubMed 34653350.
Backbone
  Vector backbone: pCMV
  Vector type: Mammalian Expression
  Selectable markers: Blasticidin
Growth in bacteria
  Bacterial resistance: Ampicillin, 100 μg/mL
  Growth temperature: 37°C
  Growth strain: NEB Stable
  Copy number: High Copy
Gene/Insert
  Gene/Insert name: PEmax-P2A-BSD (alt names: SV40_bpNLS-SpCas9(R221K,N394K,H840A)-SGGSx2-SV40_bpNLS-SGGSx2-MMLV_RT(D200N, T306K, W313F, T330P, L603W)-SV40_bpNLS-cMyc_NLS; -P2A-BSD)
  Species: Synthetic; SpCas9 is from Streptococcus pyogenes; MMLV_RT is from the Moloney murine leukemia virus
  Insert size (bp): 6855
  Mutation: Detailed in manuscript
  Promoter: CMV
  Tag / fusion protein: SV40 bpNLS (N terminal on insert); SV40 bpNLS (C terminal on insert); c-Myc NLS (C terminal on insert); P2A-BSD (C terminal on insert)
  Cloning method: Ligation Independent Cloning
  Sequencing primers: 5′ T7-forward; 3′ BGH-reverse
Terms and licenses: Academic/Nonprofit Terms; Industry Terms: Not Available to Industry
How to cite: pCMV-PEmax-P2A-BSD was a gift from David Liu (Addgene plasmid # 174821 ; http://n2t.net/addgene:174821 ; RRID:Addgene_174821)
