[The description below was written by a language model from this plasmid's Addgene catalogue record and pLannotate feature annotations shown in this document.]
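Description:
pCMV-PEmax-P2A-BSD is a mammalian expression plasmid of about 10.3 kb, built on a pCMV backbone, that produces the PEmax prime editor together with a blasticidin resistance marker from a single transcript. In bacteria it is maintained through a high-copy ColE1/pUC-type origin and selected with ampicillin via the β-lactamase gene. Short remnants of lac regulatory elements, lacI, an SV40 promoter fragment and the pBR322 bom region are backbone leftovers with no stated function here.

The roughly 6.9 kb insert is driven by the human cytomegalovirus immediate-early enhancer and promoter and terminated by the bovine growth hormone polyadenylation signal. A T7 promoter sits just upstream of the coding region and is also the site of the forward sequencing primer. According to the catalogue entry, the open reading frame encodes a Streptococcus pyogenes Cas9 carrying R221K, N394K and H840A. H840A inactivates the HNH domain, so the enzyme acts as a nickase; the automated annotation calls this segment "dCas9", which is a nearest-match label rather than a description of the protein. Cas9 is joined through an SGGS-repeat linker containing a bipartite SV40 NLS to an engineered Moloney murine leukemia virus reverse transcriptase (D200N, T306K, W313F, T330P, L603W), annotated in the table as a gag-pol fragment. Bipartite SV40 NLS sequences flank the fusion, with an additional c-Myc NLS at the C terminus. A P2A ribosome-skipping peptide then links the editor to blasticidin S deaminase, so the two proteins are released separately.

The plasmid is used for prime editing in mammalian cells, with blasticidin allowing enrichment of cells that express the editor. It carries no guide cassette, so the pegRNA must be supplied separately.
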