Features (pLannotate 1.2.2; 17 found; start..end, strand, type, name):
     12..391     +  enhancer       CMV enhancer: human cytomegalovirus immediate early enhancer
    392..595     +  promoter       CMV promoter: human cytomegalovirus (CMV) immediate early promoter
    637..655     +  promoter       T7 promoter: promoter for bacteriophage T7 RNA polymerase
    726..4827    +  CDS            dCas9 (fragment): catalytically dead mutant of the Cas9 endonuclease from the Streptococcus pyogenes Type II CRISPR/Cas system RNA-guided DNA-binding protein that lacks endonuclease activity due to the D10A mutation in the RuvC catalytic domain and the N863A mutation in the HNH catalytic domain
   4929..6959    +  CDS            gag-pol (fragment): POL_MLVMS - Experimental evidence at protein level: Swiss-Prot protein existence level 1. [Integrase]: Catalyzes viral DNA integration into the host chromosome, by performing a series of DNA cutting and joining reactions. This enzyme activity takes place after virion entry into a cell and reverse transcription of the RNA genome in dsDNA. The first step in the integration process is 3' processing. This step requires a complex comprising the viral genome, matrix protein and integrase. This complex is called the pre-integration complex (PIC). The integrase protein removes 2 nucleotides from each
   7128..7526    +  CDS            BSD: blasticidin S deaminase; Aspergillus terreus BSD; confers resistance to blasticidin
   7578..7802    +  polyA_signal   bGH poly(A) signal: bovine growth hormone polyadenylation signal
   7806..7827    +  promoter       SV40 promoter (fragment): SV40 enhancer and early promoter
   7832..7848    +  misc_feature   MCS (fragment): pBluescript multiple cloning site
   7897..7913    -  protein_bind   lac operator: The lac repressor binds to the lac operator to inhibit transcription in E. coli. This inhibition can be relieved by adding lactose or isopropyl-β-D-thiogalactopyranoside (IPTG). lac repressor encoded by lacI
   7921..7951    -  promoter       lac promoter: promoter for the E. coli lac operon
   7966..7987    -  protein_bind   CAP binding site: CAP binding activates transcription in the presence of cAMP. E. coli catabolite activator protein
   8000..8092    -  CDS            lacI (fragment): lac repressor; lacI; The lac repressor binds to the lac operator to inhibit transcription in E. coli. This inhibition can be relieved by adding lactose or isopropyl-β-D-thiogalactopyranoside (IPTG).
   8275..8863    -  rep_origin     ori: high-copy-number ColE1/pMB1/pBR322/pUC origin of replication
   9034..9894    -  CDS            AmpR: β-lactamase; bla; confers resistance to ampicillin, carbenicillin, and related antibiotics
   9895..9999    -  promoter       AmpR promoter: bla
  10070..10114   -  misc_feature   bom (fragment): basis of mobility region from pBR322
>Addgene plasmid #174821 | pCMV-PEmax-P2A-BSD | addgene full sequence | sequence record 343626 | Addgene NGS Result
ATATACGCGTTGACATTGATTATTGACTAGTTATTAATAGTAATCAATTACGGGGTCATTAGTTCATAGC
CCATATATGGAGTTCCGCGTTACATAACTTACGGTAAATGGCCCGCCTGGCTGACCGCCCAACGACCCCC
GCCCATTGACGTCAATAATGACGTATGTTCCCATAGTAACGCCAATAGGGACTTTCCATTGACGTCAATG
GGTGGAGTATTTACGGTAAACTGCCCACTTGGCAGTACATCAAGTGTATCATATGCCAAGTACGCCCCCT
ATTGACGTCAATGACGGTAAATGGCCCGCCTGGCATTATGCCCAGTACATGACCTTATGGGACTTTCCTA
CTTGGCAGTACATCTACGTATTAGTCATCGCTATTACCATGGTGATGCGGTTTTGGCAGTACATCAATGG
GCGTGGATAGCGGTTTGACTCACGGGGATTTCCAAGTCTCCACCCCATTGACGTCAATGGGAGTTTGTTT
TGGCACCAAAATCAACGGGACTTTCCAAAATGTCGTAACAACTCCGCCCCATTGACGCAAATGGGCGGTA
GGCGTGTACGGTGGGAGGTCTATATAAGCAGAGCTGGTTTAGTGAACCGTCAGATCCGCTAGAGATCCGC
GGCCGCTAATACGACTCACTATAGGGAGAGCCGCCACCATGAAACGGACAGCCGACGGAAGCGAGTTCGA
GTCACCAAAGAAGAAGCGGAAAGTCGACAAGAAGTACAGCATCGGCCTGGACATCGGCACCAACTCTGTG
GGCTGGGCCGTGATCACCGACGAGTACAAGGTGCCCAGCAAGAAATTCAAGGTGCTGGGCAACACCGACC
GGCACAGCATCAAGAAGAACCTGATCGGAGCCCTGCTGTTCGACAGCGGCGAAACAGCCGAGGCCACCCG
GCTGAAGAGAACCGCCAGAAGAAGATACACCAGACGGAAGAACCGGATCTGCTATCTGCAAGAGATCTTC
AGCAACGAGATGGCCAAGGTGGACGACAGCTTCTTCCACAGACTGGAAGAGTCCTTCCTGGTGGAAGAGG
ATAAGAAGCACGAGCGGCACCCCATCTTCGGCAACATCGTGGACGAGGTGGCCTACCACGAGAAGTACCC
CACCATCTACCACCTGAGAAAGAAACTGGTGGACAGCACCGACAAGGCCGACCTGCGGCTGATCTATCTG
GCCCTGGCCCACATGATCAAGTTCCGGGGCCACTTCCTGATCGAGGGCGACCTGAACCCCGACAACAGCG
ACGTGGACAAGCTGTTCATCCAGCTGGTGCAGACCTACAACCAGCTGTTCGAGGAAAACCCCATCAACGC
CAGCGGCGTGGACGCCAAGGCCATCCTGTCTGCCAGACTGAGCAAGAGCAGAAAGCTGGAAAATCTGATC
GCCCAGCTGCCCGGCGAGAAGAAGAATGGCCTGTTCGGAAACCTGATTGCCCTGAGCCTGGGCCTGACCC
CCAACTTCAAGAGCAACTTCGACCTGGCCGAGGATGCCAAACTGCAGCTGAGCAAGGACACCTACGACGA
CGACCTGGACAACCTGCTGGCCCAGATCGGCGACCAGTACGCCGACCTGTTTCTGGCCGCCAAGAACCTG
TCCGACGCCATCCTGCTGAGCGACATCCTGAGAGTGAACACCGAGATCACCAAGGCCCCCCTGAGCGCCT
CTATGATCAAGAGATACGACGAGCACCACCAGGACCTGACCCTGCTGAAAGCTCTCGTGCGGCAGCAGCT
GCCTGAGAAGTACAAAGAGATTTTCTTCGACCAGAGCAAGAACGGCTACGCCGGCTACATTGACGGCGGA
GCCAGCCAGGAAGAGTTCTACAAGTTCATCAAGCCCATCCTGGAAAAGATGGACGGCACCGAGGAACTGC
TCGTGAAGCTGAAGAGAGAGGACCTGCTGCGGAAGCAGCGGACCTTCGACAACGGCAGCATCCCCCACCA
GATCCACCTGGGAGAGCTGCACGCCATTCTGCGGCGGCAGGAAGATTTTTACCCATTCCTGAAGGACAAC
CGGGAAAAGATCGAGAAGATCCTGACCTTCCGCATCCCCTACTACGTGGGCCCTCTGGCCAGGGGAAACA
GCAGATTCGCCTGGATGACCAGAAAGAGCGAGGAAACCATCACCCCCTGGAACTTCGAGGAAGTGGTGGA
CAAGGGCGCTTCCGCCCAGAGCTTCATCGAGCGGATGACCAACTTCGATAAGAACCTGCCCAACGAGAAG
GTGCTGCCCAAGCACAGCCTGCTGTACGAGTACTTCACCGTGTATAACGAGCTGACCAAAGTGAAATACG
TGACCGAGGGAATGAGAAAGCCCGCCTTCCTGAGCGGCGAGCAGAAAAAGGCCATCGTGGACCTGCTGTT
CAAGACCAACCGGAAAGTGACCGTGAAGCAGCTGAAAGAGGACTACTTCAAGAAAATCGAGTGCTTCGAC
TCCGTGGAAATCTCCGGCGTGGAAGATCGGTTCAACGCCTCCCTGGGCACATACCACGATCTGCTGAAAA
TTATCAAGGACAAGGACTTCCTGGACAATGAGGAAAACGAGGACATTCTGGAAGATATCGTGCTGACCCT
GACACTGTTTGAGGACAGAGAGATGATCGAGGAACGGCTGAAAACCTATGCCCACCTGTTCGACGACAAA
GTGATGAAGCAGCTGAAGCGGCGGAGATACACCGGCTGGGGCAGGCTGAGCCGGAAGCTGATCAACGGCA
TCCGGGACAAGCAGTCCGGCAAGACAATCCTGGATTTCCTGAAGTCCGACGGCTTCGCCAACAGAAACTT
CATGCAGCTGATCCACGACGACAGCCTGACCTTTAAAGAGGACATCCAGAAAGCCCAGGTGTCCGGCCAG
GGCGATAGCCTGCACGAGCACATTGCCAATCTGGCCGGCAGCCCCGCCATTAAGAAGGGCATCCTGCAGA
CAGTGAAGGTGGTGGACGAGCTCGTGAAAGTGATGGGCCGGCACAAGCCCGAGAACATCGTGATCGAAAT
GGCCAGAGAGAACCAGACCACCCAGAAGGGACAGAAGAACAGCCGCGAGAGAATGAAGCGGATCGAAGAG
GGCATCAAAGAGCTGGGCAGCCAGATCCTGAAAGAACACCCCGTGGAAAACACCCAGCTGCAGAACGAGA
AGCTGTACCTGTACTACCTGCAGAATGGGCGGGATATGTACGTGGACCAGGAACTGGACATCAACCGGCT
GTCCGACTACGATGTGGACGCTATCGTGCCTCAGAGCTTTCTGAAGGACGACTCCATCGACAACAAGGTG
CTGACCAGAAGCGACAAGAACCGGGGCAAGAGCGACAACGTGCCCTCCGAAGAGGTCGTGAAGAAGATGA
AGAACTACTGGCGGCAGCTGCTGAACGCCAAGCTGATTACCCAGAGAAAGTTCGACAATCTGACCAAGGC
CGAGAGAGGCGGCCTGAGCGAACTGGATAAGGCCGGCTTCATCAAGAGACAGCTGGTGGAAACCCGGCAG
ATCACAAAGCACGTGGCACAGATCCTGGACTCCCGGATGAACACTAAGTACGACGAGAATGACAAGCTGA
TCCGGGAAGTGAAAGTGATCACCCTGAAGTCCAAGCTGGTGTCCGATTTCCGGAAGGATTTCCAGTTTTA
CAAAGTGCGCGAGATCAACAACTACCACCACGCCCACGACGCCTACCTGAACGCCGTCGTGGGAACCGCC
CTGATCAAAAAGTACCCTAAGCTGGAAAGCGAGTTCGTGTACGGCGACTACAAGGTGTACGACGTGCGGA
AGATGATCGCCAAGAGCGAGCAGGAAATCGGCAAGGCTACCGCCAAGTACTTCTTCTACAGCAACATCAT
GAACTTTTTCAAGACCGAGATTACCCTGGCCAACGGCGAGATCCGGAAGCGGCCTCTGATCGAGACAAAC
GGCGAAACCGGGGAGATCGTGTGGGATAAGGGCCGGGATTTTGCCACCGTGCGGAAAGTGCTGAGCATGC
CCCAAGTGAATATCGTGAAAAAGACCGAGGTGCAGACAGGCGGCTTCAGCAAAGAGTCTATCCTGCCCAA
GAGGAACAGCGATAAGCTGATCGCCAGAAAGAAGGACTGGGACCCTAAGAAGTACGGCGGCTTCGACAGC
CCCACCGTGGCCTATTCTGTGCTGGTGGTGGCCAAAGTGGAAAAGGGCAAGTCCAAGAAACTGAAGAGTG
TGAAAGAGCTGCTGGGGATCACCATCATGGAAAGAAGCAGCTTCGAGAAGAATCCCATCGACTTTCTGGA
AGCCAAGGGCTACAAAGAAGTGAAAAAGGACCTGATCATCAAGCTGCCTAAGTACTCCCTGTTCGAGCTG
GAAAACGGCCGGAAGAGAATGCTGGCCTCTGCCGGCGAACTGCAGAAGGGAAACGAACTGGCCCTGCCCT
CCAAATATGTGAACTTCCTGTACCTGGCCAGCCACTATGAGAAGCTGAAGGGCTCCCCCGAGGATAATGA
GCAGAAACAGCTGTTTGTGGAACAGCACAAGCACTACCTGGACGAGATCATCGAGCAGATCAGCGAGTTC
TCCAAGAGAGTGATCCTGGCCGACGCTAATCTGGACAAAGTGCTGTCCGCCTACAACAAGCACCGGGATA
AGCCCATCAGAGAGCAGGCCGAGAATATCATCCACCTGTTTACCCTGACCAATCTGGGAGCCCCTGCCGC
CTTCAAGTACTTTGACACCACCATCGACCGGAAGAGGTACACCAGCACCAAAGAGGTGCTGGACGCCACC
CTGATCCACCAGAGCATCACCGGCCTGTACGAGACACGGATCGACCTGTCTCAGCTGGGAGGTGACTCCG
GCGGAAGCTCTGGTGGCAGCAAGCGGACCGCCGACGGCTCTGAATTCGAGAGCCCTAAGAAGAAAAGAAA
GGTGAGCGGAGGCTCTAGCGGCGGAAGCACCCTGAACATTGAAGACGAGTATAGACTGCATGAAACAAGC
AAGGAACCCGACGTGTCCCTGGGCTCCACCTGGCTGTCCGACTTTCCCCAGGCCTGGGCCGAGACAGGAG
GAATGGGCCTGGCCGTGCGGCAGGCACCCCTGATCATCCCTCTGAAGGCCACCTCTACACCCGTGAGCAT
CAAGCAGTACCCTATGTCTCAGGAGGCCAGACTGGGCATCAAGCCTCACATCCAGAGGCTGCTGGACCAG
GGCATCCTGGTGCCATGCCAGAGCCCCTGGAACACACCACTGCTGCCCGTGAAGAAGCCAGGCACCAATG
ACTATAGACCCGTGCAGGATCTGAGAGAGGTGAACAAGAGGGTGGAGGATATCCACCCCACCGTGCCCAA
CCCTTACAATCTGCTGTCCGGCCTGCCCCCTTCTCACCAGTGGTATACAGTGCTGGACCTGAAGGATGCC
TTCTTTTGTCTGAGACTGCACCCTACCAGCCAGCCACTGTTCGCCTTTGAGTGGAGGGACCCTGAGATGG
GCATCTCTGGCCAGCTGACCTGGACACGCCTGCCTCAGGGCTTCAAGAATAGCCCAACACTGTTTAACGA
GGCCCTGCACCGCGACCTGGCAGATTTCCGGATCCAGCACCCAGATCTGATCCTGCTGCAGTACGTGGAC
GATCTGCTGCTGGCCGCCACCAGCGAGCTGGATTGCCAGCAGGGAACACGCGCCCTGCTGCAGACCCTGG
GAAACCTGGGATATAGGGCATCCGCCAAGAAGGCCCAGATCTGTCAGAAGCAGGTGAAGTACCTGGGCTA
TCTGCTGAAGGAGGGCCAGAGATGGCTGACAGAGGCCAGGAAGGAGACAGTGATGGGCCAGCCAACACCC
AAGACCCCAAGACAGCTGAGGGAGTTCCTGGGCAAAGCAGGATTTTGCAGGCTGTTCATCCCAGGATTCG
CAGAGATGGCAGCACCTCTGTACCCACTGACCAAGCCGGGCACCCTGTTTAATTGGGGCCCTGACCAGCA
GAAGGCCTATCAGGAGATCAAGCAGGCCCTGCTGACAGCACCAGCCCTGGGCCTGCCAGACCTGACCAAG
CCTTTCGAGCTGTTTGTGGATGAGAAGCAGGGCTACGCCAAGGGCGTGCTGACCCAGAAGCTGGGACCAT
GGAGACGGCCCGTGGCCTATCTGTCCAAGAAGCTGGACCCAGTGGCAGCAGGATGGCCACCATGCCTGAG
GATGGTGGCAGCAATCGCCGTGCTGACAAAGGATGCCGGCAAGCTGACCATGGGACAGCCACTGGTCATC
CTGGCACCACACGCAGTGGAGGCCCTGGTGAAGCAGCCTCCAGATCGCTGGCTGTCTAACGCCCGGATGA
CACACTACCAGGCCCTGCTGCTGGACACCGATCGCGTGCAGTTTGGCCCTGTGGTGGCCCTGAATCCAGC
CACCCTGCTGCCTCTGCCAGAGGAGGGCCTGCAGCACAACTGTCTGGACATCCTGGCAGAGGCACACGGA
ACAAGGCCAGACCTGACCGATCAGCCCCTGCCTGACGCCGATCACACATGGTATACCGATGGAAGCTCCC
TGCTGCAGGAGGGCCAGAGGAAGGCAGGAGCAGCAGTGACCACAGAGACAGAAGTGATCTGGGCCAAGGC
CCTGCCAGCAGGCACATCCGCCCAGCGGGCCGAGCTGATCGCCCTGACCCAGGCCCTGAAGATGGCCGAG
GGCAAGAAGCTGAACGTGTACACAGACTCCAGATATGCCTTCGCCACCGCACACATCCACGGAGAGATCT
ACAGGCGCCGGGGCTGGCTGACCTCTGAGGGCAAGGAGATCAAGAACAAGGATGAGATCCTGGCCCTGCT
GAAGGCCCTGTTTCTGCCCAAGCGGCTGAGCATCATCCACTGTCCTGGACACCAGAAGGGACACTCCGCC
GAGGCAAGGGGCAATCGGATGGCCGACCAGGCCGCCAGAAAGGCTGCTATTACTGAAACTCCCGACACTT
CCACTCTGCTGATTGAAAACTCCTCCCCTTCTGGCGGCTCAAAAAGAACCGCCGACGGCAGCGAATTCGA
GTCTCCCAAGAAGAAGAGGAAAGTCGGCTCTGGCCCTGCCGCTAAGAGAGTGAAGCTGGACGGATCCGGC
GCAACAAACTTCTCTCTGCTGAAACAAGCCGGAGATGTCGAAGAGAATCCTGGACCGATGGCCAAGCCTT
TGTCTCAAGAAGAATCCACCCTCATTGAAAGAGCAACGGCTACAATCAACAGCATCCCCATCTCTGAAGA
CTACAGCGTCGCCAGCGCAGCTCTCTCTAGCGACGGCCGCATCTTCACTGGTGTCAATGTATATCATTTT
ACTGGGGGACCTTGTGCAGAACTCGTGGTGCTGGGCACTGCTGCTGCTGCGGCAGCTGGCAACCTGACTT
GTATCGTCGCGATCGGAAATGAGAACAGGGGCATCTTGAGCCCCTGCGGACGGTGCCGACAGGTGCTTCT
CGATCTGCATCCTGGGATCAAAGCCATAGTGAAGGACAGTGATGGACAGCCGACGGCAGTTGGGATTCGT
GAATTGCTGCCCTCTGGTTATGTGTGGGAGGGCTAACCGGTCATCATCACCATCACCATTGAGTTTAAAC
CCGCTGATCAGCCTCGACTGTGCCTTCTAGTTGCCAGCCATCTGTTGTTTGCCCCTCCCCCGTGCCTTCC
TTGACCCTGGAAGGTGCCACTCCCACTGTCCTTTCCTAATAAAATGAGAAAATTGCATCGCATTGTCTGA
GTAGGTGTCATTCTATTCTGGGGGGTGGGGTGGGGCAGGACAGCAAGGGGGAGGATTGGGAAGACAATAG
CAGGCATGCTGGGGATGCGGTGGGCTCTATGGCTTCTGAGGCGGAAAGAACCAGCTGGGGCTCGATACCG
TCGACCTCTAGCTAGAGCTTGGCGTAATCATGGTCATAGCTGTTTCCTGTGTGAAATTGTTATCCGCTCA
CAATTCCACACAACATACGAGCCGGAAGCATAAAGTGTAAAGCCTAGGGTGCCTAATGAGTGAGCTAACT
CACATTAATTGCGTTGCGCTCACTGCCCGCTTTCCAGTCGGGAAACCTGTCGTGCCAGCTGCATTAATGA
ATCGGCCAACGCGCGGGGAGAGGCGGTTTGCGTATTGGGCGCTCTTCCGCTTCCTCGCTCACTGACTCGC
TGCGCTCGGTCGTTCGGCTGCGGCGAGCGGTATCAGCTCACTCAAAGGCGGTAATACGGTTATCCACAGA
ATCAGGGGATAACGCAGGAAAGAACATGTGAGCAAAAGGCCAGCAAAAGGCCAGGAACCGTAAAAAGGCC
GCGTTGCTGGCGTTTTTCCATAGGCTCCGCCCCCCTGACGAGCATCACAAAAATCGACGCTCAAGTCAGA
GGTGGCGAAACCCGACAGGACTATAAAGATACCAGGCGTTTCCCCCTGGAAGCTCCCTCGTGCGCTCTCC
TGTTCCGACCCTGCCGCTTACCGGATACCTGTCCGCCTTTCTCCCTTCGGGAAGCGTGGCGCTTTCTCAT
AGCTCACGCTGTAGGTATCTCAGTTCGGTGTAGGTCGTTCGCTCCAAGCTGGGCTGTGTGCACGAACCCC
CCGTTCAGCCCGACCGCTGCGCCTTATCCGGTAACTATCGTCTTGAGTCCAACCCGGTAAGACACGACTT
ATCGCCACTGGCAGCAGCCACTGGTAACAGGATTAGCAGAGCGAGGTATGTAGGCGGTGCTACAGAGTTC
TTGAAGTGGTGGCCTAACTACGGCTACACTAGAAGAACAGTATTTGGTATCTGCGCTCTGCTGAAGCCAG
TTACCTTCGGAAAAAGAGTTGGTAGCTCTTGATCCGGCAAACAAACCACCGCTGGTAGCGGTGGTTTTTT
TGTTTGCAAGCAGCAGATTACGCGCAGAAAAAAAGGATCTCAAGAAGATCCTTTGATCTTTTCTACGGGG
TCTGACACTCAGTGGAACGAAAACTCACGTTAAGGGATTTTGGTCATGAGATTATCAAAAAGGATCTTCA
CCTAGATCCTTTTAAATTAAAAATGAAGTTTTAAATCAATCTAAAGTATATATGAGTAAACTTGGTCTGA
CAGTTACCAATGCTTAATCAGTGAGGCACCTATCTCAGCGATCTGTCTATTTCGTTCATCCATAGTTGCC
TGACTCCCCGTCGTGTAGATAACTACGATACGGGAGGGCTTACCATCTGGCCCCAGTGCTGCAATGATAC
CGCGAGACCCACGCTCACCGGCTCCAGATTTATCAGCAATAAACCAGCCAGCCGGAAGGGCCGAGCGCAG
AAGTGGTCCTGCAACTTTATCCGCCTCCATCCAGTCTATTAATTGTTGCCGGGAAGCTAGAGTAAGTAGT
TCGCCAGTTAATAGTTTGCGCAACGTTGTTGCCATTGCTACAGGCATCGTGGTGTCACGCTCGTCGTTTG
GTATGGCTTCATTCAGCTCCGGTTCCCAACGATCAAGGCGAGTTACATGATCCCCCATGTTGTGCAAAAA
AGCGGTTAGCTCCTTCGGTCCTCCGATCGTTGTCAGAAGTAAGTTGGCCGCAGTGTTATCACTCATGGTT
ATGGCAGCACTGCATAATTCTCTTACTGTCATGCCATCCGTAAGATGCTTTTCTGTGACTGGTGAGTACT
CAACCAAGTCATTCTGAGAATAGTGTATGCGGCGACCGAGTTGCTCTTGCCCGGCGTCAATACGGGATAA
TACCGCGCCACATAGCAGAACTTTAAAAGTGCTCATCATTGGAAAACGTTCTTCGGGGCGAAAACTCTCA
AGGATCTTACCGCTGTTGAGATCCAGTTCGATGTAACCCACTCGTGCACCCAACTGATCTTCAGCATCTT
TTACTTTCACCAGCGTTTCTGGGTGAGCAAAAACAGGAAGGCAAAATGCCGCAAAAAAGGGAATAAGGGC
GACACGGAAATGTTGAATACTCATACTCTTCCTTTTTCAATATTATTGAAGCATTTATCAGGGTTATTGT
CTCATGAGCGGATACATATTTGAATGTATTTAGAAAAATAAACAAATAGGGGTTCCGCGCACATTTCCCC
GAAAAGTGCCACCTGACGTCGACGGATCGGGAGATCGATCTCCCGATCCCCTAGGGTCGACTCTCAGTAC
AATCTGCTCTGATGCCGCATAGTTAAGCCAGTATCTGCTCCCTGCTTGTGTGTTGGAGGTCGCTGAGTAG
TGCGCGAGCAAAATTTAAGCTACAACAAGGCAAGGCTTGACCGACAATTGCATGAAGAATCTGCTTAGGG
TTAGGCGTTTTGCGCTGCTTCGCGATGTACGGGCCAG
